Addgene plasmid #136995: pcDNA3.1-HA-UBA6
Purpose: Expresses human UBA6 in mammalian cells
Depositing lab: Marcus Groettrup. Publication: UBE1L2, a novel E1 enzyme specific for ubiquitin. Pelzer C, Kassner I, Matentzoglu K, Singh RK, Wollscheid HP, Scheffner M, Schmidtke G, Groettrup M. J Biol Chem. 2007 Aug 10;282(32):23010-4. doi: 10.1074/jbc.C700111200. Epub 2007 Jun 19. PubMed 17580310.
Backbone
  Vector backbone: pcDNA3.1
  Vector type: Mammalian Expression
Growth in bacteria
  Bacterial resistance: Ampicillin, 100 μg/mL
  Growth temperature: 37°C
  Growth strain: DH5alpha
  Copy number: High Copy
Gene/Insert
  Gene/Insert name: UBA6 (alt names: UBE1L2; MOP-4, E1-L2)
  Species: H. sapiens (human)
  Entrez Gene: UBA6 (a.k.a. E1-L2, MOP-4, UBE1L2)
  Promoter: CMV
  Tag / fusion protein: HA (N terminal on insert)
  Cloning method: Restriction Enzyme; 5′ cloning site Asp-718 (unknown if destroyed); 3′ cloning site XhoI (unknown if destroyed)
  Sequencing primers: 5′ CMV-F; 3′ BGH-rev
Terms and licenses: Academic/Nonprofit Terms; Industry Terms: Not Available to Industry
How to cite: pcDNA3.1-HA-UBA6 was a gift from Marcus Groettrup (Addgene plasmid # 136995 ; http://n2t.net/addgene:136995 ; RRID:Addgene_136995)
