[The description below was written by a language model from this plasmid's Addgene catalogue record and pLannotate feature annotations shown in this document.]
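Description:
pcDNA3.1-HA-UBA6 is a mammalian expression plasmid of about 8.6 kb built on the pcDNA3.1 backbone and carrying the human UBA6 coding sequence (also known as UBE1L2, E1-L2 or MOP-4). It is propagated in E. coli as a high-copy plasmid through its ColE1/pUC-type origin and selected with ampicillin via the β-lactamase gene. An f1 origin is also present, which in principle allows single-stranded DNA production. For selection in mammalian cells the backbone provides a neomycin/kanamycin phosphotransferase gene driven by the SV40 enhancer/early promoter and terminated by an SV40 polyadenylation signal, the usual arrangement for G418 selection of stable transfectants. The short annotated ble, lacI, bom and HIV-1 LTR fragments, and the lac promoter/operator, appear to be backbone remnants or incidental annotation matches rather than functional parts of the design.

The expression cassette consists of the human cytomegalovirus immediate-early enhancer and promoter, a T7 promoter just upstream of the insert (usable for in vitro transcription), the UBA6 open reading frame, and the bovine growth hormone polyadenylation signal. According to the catalogue record, the insert was cloned between Asp-718 and XhoI sites and carries an N-terminal HA epitope tag. The tag is not separately annotated in the feature table, although there is unannotated space between the T7 promoter and the start of the UBA6 coding sequence. UBA6 is an E1 activating enzyme that adenylates ubiquitin and forms a thioester with it, differs from UBE1 in which E2 enzymes it charges, and is required for FAT10 conjugation. The plasmid is intended for expressing HA-tagged UBA6 in mammalian cells, where the tag permits antibody-based detection or immunoprecipitation.
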