Features (pLannotate 1.2.2; 20 found; start..end, strand, type, name):
     32..53      +  protein_bind   CAP binding site: CAP binding activates transcription in the presence of cAMP. E. coli catabolite activator protein
     68..98      +  promoter       lac promoter: promoter for the E. coli lac operon
    106..122     +  protein_bind   lac operator: The lac repressor binds to the lac operator to inhibit transcription in E. coli. This inhibition can be relieved by adding lactose or isopropyl-β-D-thiogalactopyranoside (IPTG). lac repressor encoded by lacI
    195..316     -  polyA_signal   SV40 poly(A) signal: SV40 polyadenylation signal
    311..469     -  CDS            ble (fragment): BLE_KLEPN - Experimental evidence at protein level: Swiss-Prot protein existence level 1. Binding protein with a strong affinity to the bleomycin family of antibiotics. Binds to CL990; an antimitotic-antibiotic compound. From Klebsiella pneumoniae.
    493..1284    -  CDS            neo: KKA2_KLEPN - Also known as kan, nptII. Experimental evidence at protein level: Swiss-Prot protein existence level 1. Resistance to kanamycin, neomycin, paromomycin, ribostamycin, butirosin and gentamicin B. From Klebsiella pneumoniae.
   1351..1680    -  promoter       SV40 promoter: SV40 enhancer and early promoter
   1694..2122    -  rep_origin     f1 ori (sequence partly withheld): f1 bacteriophage origin of replication; arrow indicates direction of (+) strand synthesis
   2143..2164    -  promoter       SV40 promoter (fragment): SV40 enhancer and early promoter
   2168..2392    -  polyA_signal   bGH poly(A) signal: bovine growth hormone polyadenylation signal
   2439..5594    -  CDS            UBA6: UBA6_HUMAN - Also known as MOP4, UBE1L2. Experimental evidence at protein level: Swiss-Prot protein existence level 1. Activates ubiquitin by first adenylating its C-terminal glycine residue with ATP, and thereafter linking this residue to the side chain of a cysteine residue in E1, yielding a ubiquitin-E1 thioester and free AMP. Specific for ubiquitin, does not activate ubiquitin-like peptides. Differs from UBE1 in its specificity for substrate E2 charging. Does not charge cell cycle E2s, such as CDC34. Essential for embryonic development. Required for UBD/FAT10 conjugation. Isoform 2 may pla
   5675..5693    -  promoter       T7 promoter: promoter for bacteriophage T7 RNA polymerase
   5709..5742    -  LTR            5' LTR (truncated) (fragment): truncated 5' long terminal repeat (LTR) from HIV-1
   5738..5941    -  promoter       CMV promoter: human cytomegalovirus (CMV) immediate early promoter
   5942..6321    -  enhancer       CMV enhancer: human cytomegalovirus immediate early enhancer
   6476..6528    +  misc_feature   bom (fragment): basis of mobility region from pBR322
   6587..6691    +  promoter       AmpR promoter: bla
   6692..7552    +  CDS            AmpR: β-lactamase; bla; confers resistance to ampicillin, carbenicillin, and related antibiotics
   7723..8311    +  rep_origin     ori: high-copy-number ColE1/pMB1/pBR322/pUC origin of replication
   8494..19      +  CDS            lacI (fragment) (across the origin): lac repressor; lacI; The lac repressor binds to the lac operator to inhibit transcription in E. coli. This inhibition can be relieved by adding lactose or isopropyl-β-D-thiogalactopyranoside (IPTG).
>Addgene plasmid #136995 | pcDNA3.1-HA-UBA6 | addgene full sequence | sequence record 270880 | Addgene NGS Result
ACTGGAAAGCGGGCAGTGAGCGCAACGCAATTAATGTGAGTTAGCTCACTCATTAGGCACCCCAGGCTTT
ACACTTTATGCTTCCGGCTCGTATGTTGTGTGGAATTGTGAGCGGATAACAATTTCACACAGGAAACAGC
TATGACCATGATTACGCCAAGCTCTAGCTAGAGGTCGACGGTATACAGACATGATAAGATACATTGATGA
GTTTGGACAAACCACAACTAGAATGCAGTGAAAAAAATGCTTTATTTGTGAAATTTGTGATGCTATTGCT
TTATTTGTAACCATTATAAGCTGCAATAAACAAGTTGGGGTGGGCGAAGAACTCCAGCATGAGATCCCCG
CGCTGGAGGATCATCCAGCCGGCGTCCCGGAAAACGATTCCGAAGCCCAACCTTTCATAGAAGGCGGCGG
TGGAATCGAAATCTCGTGATGGCAGGTTGGGCGTCGCTTGGTCGGTCATTTCGAACCCCAGAGTCCCGCT
CAGAAGAACTCGTCAAGAAGGCGATAGAAGGCGATGCGCTGCGAATCGGGAGCGGCGATACCGTAAAGCA
CGAGGAAGCGGTCAGCCCATTCGCCGCCAAGCTCTTCAGCAATATCACGGGTAGCCAACGCTATGTCCTG
ATAGCGGTCCGCCACACCCAGCCGGCCACAGTCGATGAATCCAGAAAAGCGGCCATTTTCCACCATGATA
TTCGGCAAGCAGGCATCGCCATGGGTCACGACGAGATCCTCGCCGTCGGGCATGCGCGCCTTGAGCCTGG
CGAACAGTTCGGCTGGCGCGAGCCCCTGATGCTCTTCGTCCAGATCATCCTGATCGACAAGACCGGCTTC
CATCCGAGTACGTGCTCGCTCGATGCGATGTTTCGCTTGGTGGTCGAATGGGCAGGTAGCCGGATCAAGC
GTATGCAGCCGCCGCATTGCATCAGCCATGATGGATACTTTCTCGGCAGGAGCAAGGTGAGATGACAGGA
GATCCTGCCCCGGCACTTCGCCCAATAGCAGCCAGTCCCTTCCCGCTTCAGTGACAACGTCGAGCACAGC
TGCGCAAGGAACGCCCGTCGTGGCCAGCCACGATAGCCGCGCTGCCTCGTCCTGCAGTTCATTCAGGGCA
CCGGACAGGTCGGTCTTGACAAAAAGAACCGGGCGCCCCTGCGCTGACAGCCGGAACACGGCGGCATCAG
AGCAGCCGATTGTCTGTTGTGCCCAGTCATAGCCGAATAGCCTCTCCACCCAAGCGGCCGGAGAACCTGC
GTGCAATCCATCTTGTTCAATCATGCGAAACGATCCTCATCCTGTCTCTTGATCAGATCCGAAAATGGAT
ATACAAGCTCCCGGGAGCTTTTTGCAAAAGCCTAGGCCTCCAAAAAAGCCTCCTCACTACTTCTGGAATA
GCTCAGAGGCAGAGGCGGCCTCGGCCTCTGCATAAATAAAAAAAATTAGTCAGCCATGGGGCGGAGAATG
GGCGGAACTGGGCGGAGTTAGGGGCGGGATGGGCGGAGTTAGGGGCGGGACTATGGTTGCTGACTAATTG
AGATGCATGCTTTGCATACTTCTGCCTGCTGGGGAGCCTGGGGACTTTCCACACCTGGTTGCTGACTAAT
TGAGATGCATGCTTTGCATACTTCTGCCTGCTGGGGAGCCTGGGGACTTTCCACACCCTAACTGACACAC
ATTCCACAGAATTAATTCGCGTTAAATTTTTGTTAAATCAGCTCATTTTTTAACCAATAGGCCGAAATCG
GCAAAATCCCTTATAAATCAAAAGAATAGACCGAGATAGGGT
[37 nt withheld, positions 1793-1829]
AAAGAACGTGGACTCCAACGTCAAAGG
[49 nt withheld, positions 1857-1905]
T
[91 nt withheld, positions 1907-1997]
G
[124 nt withheld, positions 1999-2122]
GGGGATACCCCCTAGAGCCCCAGCTGGTTCTTTCCGCCTCAGAAGCCATAGAGCCCACCGCATCCCCAGC
ATGCCTGCTATTGTCTTCCCAATCCTCCCCCTTGCTGTCCTGCCCCACCCCACCCCCCAGAATAGAATGA
CACCTACTCAGACAATGCGATGCAATTTCCTCATTTTATTAGGAAAGGACAGTGGGAGTGGCACCTTCCA
GGGTCAAGGAAGGCACGGGGGAGGGGCAAACAACAGATGGCTGGCAACTAGAAGGCACAGTCGAGGCTGA
TCAGCGGGTTTAAACGGGCCCTCTAGACTCGAGTTAATCAGTGTCATGACTGAAGTAGTATCTTACTGGA
GGTCCCGGCAAATCTTCATCTCCATCAATGTCTGGAGCAAATGACACAGTAAGATCCACATATTTCTTTT
CAGTAGTAGGTTTTACAAGTTTATGCATTGTTAACTTCAATCTTTTTGCATGACCAGGCATTACAGGAAC
ATAAAGCATTTTGACTCCCTGTACCACCATTGTTGGCTCAATTCCATACTTCTCTTTGACTGCATTTATG
AAATCCAAGAGGGTGAAATCTTCTTTTCCATGTACGGTCCATCGATCCCAAATTGTAAATGATATTCCAT
TTCTGATTTTAGTTTTCCTTACTTCAGTTGTCTCTGTAAATACTACAATTGGAATGGCTAAGTTAAGAAA
ACAATTTTTGTAAGCTTCAAATGGATAGCCACCAGTTACTTTGATCATCTCCAAGGCAACCAAGCCAGAA
ACTGTAGCAGTGGTTGTTGCTATAGCAGGTATAATTTTACCAGCTATGCGCTTTGTTTTGAAACGGTCAG
CTGGTTCAATGCTGTACATTTTGGCACGAAGATTTGATGCAGCTGTGATGAAATCTATGTGTCCATTATG
ATCATCATCTTTTTCAAATGAAAGCACTGCCATCTGAAGGTCACTTTTGGTGGCTTCATTAGATAAAATA
GCCTTTTCTAGTTGGAAAATTGCATTCCTCTCATCTTCACTGCTAATAGGAACATGGTCTGGTTTCCTTG
CAGTTTCATCTGTTTGAACAACCTTATTGGAAGGCTTGAATTCCTGAATCTTTACTTCTGAAAGAATATT
CAAGAGGGCATCTGCTGATAAGTCCTCTTCTGCAAATGGAATACAATATACTGTAGCATATAGTTTTGCA
GCATTCTGAAGGAAACTGAGGTGCAAAGGCTCATTTAAATCAAATTTTATTGGAGAGGGTGGCCTCTTTG
GTGACTGCCAAAATAAACTGCCATCTTTTAATCGTATGTCCAGAGGGAAACAGTGAAGAAGCTGAAGAGC
CTTATGGTTAAAATATTTTTCAAACTTTAATCTTGCTAATTCTACACACTGGGACCAATTTCTAGGTCTT
CTGCTAAGTAACTTTATAACTTGAAAACAGCCTTCTAAACTGTGTCCACTCTGTATCTTCTGTAAGACTT
CTTCTGCAGATGAATAGGTTTGCCAAAATTTGTTAAACAATGAAGGTTTGTGGGAAAAGGAACTTTCAAA
CTTATCTCTTGCCCACTGTATGGTATGTTCAATAGCAGCTGGAAAGGATTTTAGAGTACAAAATGGTATT
TCCTCTTCTGGGGGATCCCGATGACTATTGTAAGACTCAGTCAAATGCGGTACAATAACTTCAGTGTGTC
CCTTAGTGCCCATTGTTCCAGAATCTAAAAGAGGCCTTAGATTTGCTAAGCAACGACTGTCTACGTATCT
CCTGGCTTCCACATTATCTAATGCTGTAATAATTACATCTTGTTTAGTATAGAACTCATCATTGTAAATG
GTCTCAGTGGTTGGACATACTTTGTTCAGGTGTGCATCTATCTTTATTTGAGAATTTATTTTCAGAGTAG
CATCAGCAGCAGTGTAGCTTTTAGGTTTCTGTATGTGATGAGGACGAAATAGGAACTGTCTATTTAAGTT
GGATTTCTCTATCAAGTCAGGATCTGTAACTGTAATCATTCCTTTCTCTTTGCTTGTGCCAACACCAAGT
AAAGCAAAATTTTTCAACATTTCACAGCCTATGGCTCCACACCCTACTAAGAAGATGTTTAAATTTTGCA
GTTTCTGACACAAAGTGTCTCCAATGCAAGCTCTTAAGGCATCATATCTATCTCCTCGTGGGAGAAATTC
TTCACATTCAGGTTTGCCTAGTGATTCAACAATATCTGCTGCTTCAAGATATAACCACTGGCACAAAGGA
GAAAATTTTCCTGTTACAGCTTTCAATACTTCTTGGCTGGCAACACCTCCTACTGCTGCAGCAAGTGGAG
ATAAAAAGCCTTGGGCAGTCCAAGAGAGCCAATGCACAATGTCAGCATTTACATCAGGCTTCTCTTCCAA
GGTTTCACTTATAGATGTTGCTAGTTTCAACAGTTCTTCTGAATCTTGTTGGCATCCAACATTTGGCTTG
CGACTGTATTTCTCCTGAAACTGGTCCAAGGCAAGCATAGCTGTGTGAATCTCTAAAGGTGCCTCAGGGT
TGCTAAAATCCACAATAAGGCACTTTGGATGTTTTAACTGCCTCTCCAGTGATTCAAAAAAAACTGTTTT
AGGAGTCTTAACTTGGACAGCTATGCCTCCATGTAAATATGGTTCCAGTTCTGTGGTGTCACCAATACTA
AAAGAAAATGGCGATATCACCGTTATTTGTTGTATAGATCCATTTAAACCTGTCATTCCATTAATTTCTC
GAAATGTTAGGAATTGTCCTGTCTCCAGTTTGTGAGGATGATTTTCAAGGCAAGTAACAATGCCAGGATT
TGCTTGCGTTATGTTTGAAATGAAAATTTCTTTTGGTTCTTCTCCTGTTGTATCTAAAACTTCAAATTCA
TCACCGAAATCACAAAATAACCTTGACCAAATTCCATGTACATCTGCACTGATAAACTTAATTGGAGGGC
ACTGAGAACGGCAAAAGTCATTGATCTTCTTCTGCAATGGAAGTTTCATCTCAGTCAATACTACACACTG
GTATTTATCTAAAAAGGAGAGATCTGTGGTCTCATTGAAAGGAACAGAAGATGATGTGACATGAACGTAT
GGATTTAGTTCTGCAATATGTTTAAGTACAGCTTCAGCCCTGTTTCTCTTATTAACAACATCATCTTCAC
TGAGAAAGAAGTTGGTTCCTAGATCCCATGCTTGGCATTTTTCTGTATCATGAATTGTAACTGCCTTAAT
CCCTGCAAGAACAAGATTCTTTGCAATTTCCAAACCAAGACCACCCATCCCACTTAAGAAAACATGGGAC
TTGGCCATCTTCTGCATTGCTGTGTCTCCAAGAACGTACCTCTGTCGACTATACAATGCATCATCGATTT
CCACAGATGCTGTTGACATAATGGGCAAATTTTTATTTGTGCTGCCAGTCCCCCAGGAAGAACAGGACGC
CTCTTCCCCCTGATGGGCGGCCACAGGCTCGGATCCTTCCATAGGTACCGCGGCGTAGTCGGGCACGTCG
TAGGGGTAGGCCATGGTAAGCTTAAGTTTAAACGCTAGCCAGCTTGGGTCTCCCTATAGTGAGTCGTATT
AATTTCGATAAGCCAGTAAGCAGTGGGTTCTCTAGTTAGCCAGAGAGCTCTGCTTATATAGACCTCCCAC
CGTACACGCCTACCGCCCATTTGCGTCAATGGGGCGGAGTTGTTACGACATTTTGGAAAGTCCCGTTGAT
TTTGGTGCCAAAACAAACTCCCATTGACGTCAATGGGGTGGAGACTTGGAAATCCCCGTGAGTCAAACCG
CTATCCACGCCCATTGATGTACTGCCAAAACCGCATCACCATGGTAATAGCGATGACTAATACGTAGATG
TACTGCCAAGTAGGAAAGTCCCATAAGGTCATGTACTGGGCATAATGCCAGGCGGGCCATTTACCGTCAT
TGACGTCAATAGGGGGCGTACTTGGCATATGATACACTTGATGTACTGCCAAGTGGGCAGTTTACCGTAA
ATACTCCACCCATTGACGTCAATGGAAAGTCCCTATTGGCGTTACTATGGGAACATACGTCATTATTGAC
GTCAATGGGCGGGGGTCGTTGGGCGGTCAGCCAGGCGGGCCATTTACCGTAAGTTATGTAACGCGGAACT
CCATATATGGGCTATGAACTAATGACCCCGTAATTGATTACTATTAATAACTAGTCAATAATCAATGTCA
ACGCGTATATCTGGCCCGTACATCGCGAAGCAGCGCAAAACGCCTAACCCTAAGCAGATTCTTCATGCAA
TTGTCGGTCAAGCCTTGCCTTGTTGTAGCTTAAATTTTGCTCGCGCACTACTCAGCGACCTCCAACACAC
AAGCAGGGAGCAGATACTGGCTTAACTATGCGGCATCAGAGCAGATTGTACTGAGAGTGCACCATAGGGG
ATCGGGAGATCTCCCGATCCGTCGACGTCAGGTGGCACTTTTCGGGGAAATGTGCGCGGAACCCCTATTT
GTTTATTTTTCTAAATACATTCAAATATGTATCCGCTCATGAGACAATAACCCTGATAAATGCTTCAATA
ATATTGAAAAAGGAAGAGTATGAGTATTCAACATTTCCGTGTCGCCCTTATTCCCTTTTTTGCGGCATTT
TGCCTTCCTGTTTTTGCTCACCCAGAAACGCTGGTGAAAGTAAAAGATGCTGAAGATCAGTTGGGTGCAC
GAGTGGGTTACATCGAACTGGATCTCAACAGCGGTAAGATCCTTGAGAGTTTTCGCCCCGAAGAACGTTT
TCCAATGATGAGCACTTTTAAAGTTCTGCTATGTGGCGCGGTATTATCCCGTATTGACGCCGGGCAAGAG
CAACTCGGTCGCCGCATACACTATTCTCAGAATGACTTGGTTGAGTACTCACCAGTCACAGAAAAGCATC
TTACGGATGGCATGACAGTAAGAGAATTATGCAGTGCTGCCATAACCATGAGTGATAACACTGCGGCCAA
CTTACTTCTGACAACGATCGGAGGACCGAAGGAGCTAACCGCTTTTTTGCACAACATGGGGGATCATGTA
ACTCGCCTTGATCGTTGGGAACCGGAGCTGAATGAAGCCATACCAAACGACGAGCGTGACACCACGATGC
CTGTAGCAATGGCAACAACGTTGCGCAAACTATTAACTGGCGAACTACTTACTCTAGCTTCCCGGCAACA
ATTAATAGACTGGATGGAGGCGGATAAAGTTGCAGGACCACTTCTGCGCTCGGCCCTTCCGGCTGGCTGG
TTTATTGCTGATAAATCTGGAGCCGGTGAGCGTGGGTCTCGCGGTATCATTGCAGCACTGGGGCCAGATG
GTAAGCCCTCCCGTATCGTAGTTATCTACACGACGGGGAGTCAGGCAACTATGGATGAACGAAATAGACA
GATCGCTGAGATAGGTGCCTCACTGATTAAGCATTGGTAACTGTCAGACCAAGTTTACTCATATATACTT
TAGATTGATTTAAAACTTCATTTTTAATTTAAAAGGATCTAGGTGAAGATCCTTTTTGATAATCTCATGA
CCAAAATCCCTTAACGTGAGTTTTCGTTCCACTGAGCGTCAGACCCCGTAGAAAAGATCAAAGGATCTTC
TTGAGATCCTTTTTTTCTGCGCGTAATCTGCTGCTTGCAAACAAAAAAACCACCGCTACCAGCGGTGGTT
TGTTTGCCGGATCAAGAGCTACCAACTCTTTTTCCGAAGGTAACTGGCTTCAGCAGAGCGCAGATACCAA
ATACTGTTCTTCTAGTGTAGCCGTAGTTAGGCCACCACTTCAAGAACTCTGTAGCACCGCCTACATACCT
CGCTCTGCTAATCCTGTTACCAGTGGCTGCTGCCAGTGGCGATAAGTCGTGTCTTACCGGGTTGGACTCA
AGACGATAGTTACCGGATAAGGCGCAGCGGTCGGGCTGAACGGGGGGTTCGTGCACACAGCCCAGCTTGG
AGCGAACGACCTACACCGAACTGAGATACCTACAGCGTGAGCTATGAGAAAGCGCCACGCTTCCCGAAGG
GAGAAAGGCGGACAGGTATCCGGTAAGCGGCAGGGTCGGAACAGGAGAGCGCACGAGGGAGCTTCCAGGG
GGAAACGCCTGGTATCTTTATAGTCCTGTCGGGTTTCGCCACCTCTGACTTGAGCGTCGATTTTTGTGAT
GCTCGTCAGGGGGGCGGAGCCTATGGAAAAACGCCAGCAACGCGGCCTTTTTACGGTTCCTGGCCTTTTG
CTGGCCTTTTGCTCACATGTTCTTTCCTGCGTTATCCCCTGATTCTGTGGATAACCGTATTACCGCCTTT
GAGTGAGCTGATACCGCTCGCCGCAGCCGAACGACCGAGCGCAGCGAGTCAGTGAGCGAGGAAGCGGAAG
AGCGCCCAATACGCAAACCGCCTCTCCCCGCGCGTTGGCCGATTCATTAATGCAGCTGGCACGACAGGTT
TCCCG
