>Addgene plasmid #136995 | pcDNA3.1-HA-UBA6 | depositor partial sequence | sequence record 264566 | HA Tag Start nt 110, cds nt 152-3310
GCAGAGCTCTCTGGCTAACTAGAGAACCCACTGCTTACTGGCTTATCGAAATTAATACGACTCACTATAG
GGAGACCCAAGCTGGCTAGCGTTTAAACTTAAGCTTACCATGGCCTACCCCTACGACGTGCCCGACTACG
CCGCGGTACCTATGGAAGGATCCGAGCCTGTGGCCGCCCATCAGGGGGAAGAGGCGTCCTGTTCTTCCTG
GGGGACTGGCAGCACAAATAAAAATTTGCCCATTATGTCAACAGCATCTGTGGAAATCGATGATGCATTG
TATAGTCGACAGAGGTACGTTCTTGGAGACACAGCAATGCAGAAGATGGCCAAGTCCCATGTTTTCTTAA
GTGGGATGGGTGGTCTTGGTTTGGAAATTGCAAAGAATCTTGTTCTTGCAGGGATTAAGGCAGTTACAAT
TCATGATACAGAAAAATGCCAAGCATGGGATCTAGGAACCAACTTCTTTCTCAGTGAAGATGATGTTGTT
AATAAGAGAAACAGGGCTGAAGCTGTACTTAAACATATTGCAGAACTAAATCCATACGTTCATGTCACAT
CATCTTCTGTTCCTTTCAATGAGACCACAGATCTCTCCTTTTTAGATAAATACCAGTGTGTAGTATTGAC
TGAGATGAAACTTCCATTGCAGAAGAAGATCAATGACTTTTGCCGTTCTCAGTGCCCTCCAATTAAGTTT
ATCAGTGCAGATGTACATGGAATTTGGTCAAGGTTATTTTGTGATTTCGGTGATGAATTTGAAGTTTTAG
ATACAACAGGAGAAGAACCAAAAGAAATTTTCATTTCAAACATAACGCAAGCAAATCCTGGCATTGTTAC
TTGCCTTGAAAATCATCCTCACAAACTGGAGACAGGACAATTCCTAACATTTCGAGAAATTAATGGAATG
ACAGGTTTAAATGGATCTATACAACAAATAACGGTGATATCGCCATTTTCTTTTAGTATTGGTGACACCA
CAGAACTGGAACCATATTTACATGGAGGCATAGCTGTCCAAGTTAAGACTCCTAAAACAGTTTTTTTTGA
ATCACTGGAGAGGCAGTTAAAACATCCAAAGTGCCTTATTGTGGATTTTAGCAACCCTGAGGCACCTTTA
GAGATTCACACAGCTATGCTTGCCTTGGACCAGTTTCAGGAGAAATACAGTCGCAAGCCAAATGTTGGAT
GCCAACAAGATTCAGAAGAACTGTTGAAACTAGCAACATCTATAAGTGAAACCTTGGAAGAGAAGCCTGA
TGTAAATGCTGACATTGTGCATTGGCTCTCTTGGACTGCCCAAGGCTTTTTATCTCCACTTGCTGCAGCA
GTAGGAGGTGTTGCCAGCCAAGAAGTATTGAAAGCTGTAACAGGAAAATTTTCTCCTTTGTGCCAGTGGT
TATATCTTGAAGCAGCAGATATTGTTGAATCACTAGGCAAACCTGAATGTGAAGAATTTCTCCCACGAGG
AGATAGATATGATGCCTTAAGAGCTTGCATTGGAGACACTTTGTGTCAGAAACTGCAAAATTTAAACATC
TTCTTAGTAGGGTGTGGAGCCATAGGCTGTGAAATGTTGAAAAATTTTGCTTTACTTGGTGTTGGCACAA
GCAAAGAGAAAGGAATGATTACAGTTACAGATCCTGACTTGATAGAGAAATCCAACTTAAATAGACAGTT
CCTATTTCGTCCTCATCACATACAGAAACCTAAAAGCTACACTGCTGCTGATGCTACTCTGAAAATAAAT
TCTCAAATAAAGATAGATGCACACCTGAACAAAGTATGTCCAACCACTGAGACCATTTACAATGATGAGT
TCTATACTAAACAAGATGTAATTATTACAGCATTAGATAATGTGGAAGCCAGGAGATACGTAGACAGTCG
TTGCTTAGCAAATCTAAGGCCTCTTTTAGATTCTGGAACAATGGGCACTAAGGGACACACTGAAGTTATT
GTACCGCATTTGACTGAGTCTTACAATAGTCATCGGGATCCCCCAGAAGAGGAAATACCATTTTGTACTC
TAAAATCCTTTCCAGCTGCTATTGAACATACCATACAGTGGGCAAGAGATAAGTTTGAAAGTTCCTTTTC
CCACAAACCTTCATTGTTTAACAAATTTTGGCAAACCTATTCATCTGCAGAAGAAGTCTTACAGAAGATA
CAGAGTGGACACAGTTTAGAAGGCTGTTTTCAAGTTATAAAGTTACTTAGCAGAAGACCTAGAAATTGGT
CCCAGTGTGTAGAATTAGCAAGATTAAAGTTTGAAAAATATTTTAACCATAAGGCTCTTCAGCTTCTTCA
CTGTTTCCCTCTGGACATACGATTAAAAGATGGCAGTTTATTTTGGCAGTCACCAAAGAGGCCACCCTCT
CCAATAAAATTTGATTTAAATGAGCCTTTGCACCTCAGTTTCCTTCAGAATGCTGCAAAACTATATGCTA
CAGTATATTGTATTCCATTTGCAGAAGAGGACTTATCAGCAGATGCCCTCTTGAATATTCTTTCAGAAGT
AAAGATTCAGGAATTCAAGCCTTCCAATAAGGTTGTTCAAACAGATGAAACTGCAAGGAAACCAGACCAT
GTTCCTATTAGCAGTGAAGATGAGAGGAATGCAATTTTCCAACTAGAAAAGGCTATTTTATCTAATGAAG
CCACCAAAAGTGACCTTCAGATGGCAGTGCTTTCATTTGAAAAAGATGATGATCATAATGGACACATAGA
TTTCATCACAGCTGCATCAAATCTTCGTGCCAAAATGTACAGCATTGAACCAGCTGACCGTTTCAAAACA
AAGCGCATAGCTGGTAAAATTATACCTGCTATAGCAACAACCACTGCTACAGTTTCTGGCTTGGTTGCCT
TGGAGATGATCAAAGTAACTGGTGGCTATCCATTTGAAGCTTACAAAAATTGTTTTCTTAACTTAGCCAT
TCCAATTGTAGTATTTACAGAGACAACTGAAGTAAGGAAAACTAAAATCAGAAATGGAATATCATTTACA
ATTTGGGATCGATGGACCGTACATGGAAAAGAAGATTTCACCCTCTTGGATTTCATAAATGCAGTCAAAG
AGAAGTATGGAATTGAGCCAACAATGGTGGTACAGGGAGTCAAAATGCTTTATGTTCCTGTAATGCCTGG
TCATGCAAAAAGATTGAAGTTAACAATGCATAAACTTGTAAAACCTACTACTGAAAAGAAATATGTGGAT
CTTACTGTGTCATTTGCTCCAGACATTGATGGAGATGAAGATTTGCCGGGACCTCCAGTAAGATACTACT
TCAGTCATGACACTGATTAACTCGAGTCTAGAGGGCCCGTTTAAACCCGCTGATCAGCCTCGACTGTGCC
TTCTAGTTGCCAGCCATCTG
